>Addgene plasmid #81408 | pDONR223_DCAF4L2_p.A79V | addgene full sequence | sequence record 167933 | Addgene NGS Result
GGCAGTTCCCTACTCTCGCGTTAACGCTAGCATGGATGTTTTCCCAGTCACGACGTTGTAAAACGACGGC
CAGTCTTAAGCTCGGGCCCCAAATAATGATTTTATTTTGACTGATAGTGACCTGTTCGTTGCAACAAATT
GATGAGCAATGCTTTTTTATAATGCCAACTTTGTACAAAAAAGTTGGCACCATGGAGAGCAAAAGACCGC
GACTGCTCGAGGAAGCAGACAAGCAGAAAAAGACAGTCAGAGTGGGACTCAATGCACCTTCCATGCTACG
AAAGAACCAGCTAGGTTTCCTCAGATTCGCCAACTATTGCCGTATAGCTCGCGAGCTGCGTGTAAGCTGC
ATGCAGAGGAAAAAGGTCCAGATTCATAGCTGGGATCCCTCCTCTTTGGCAAGCGACCGATTTAACCGCA
TACTGGTGAATACCAACACTGACCAGCTCTTCACAGTGAACCAAGTCGAAGCTGGAGGCTCCAAGTACGG
CATCATCACCATGCGAGGCCTGACGACCCCTGAGCTCCGGGTATACCCGCACAAAACCCTCTACGTCCCT
AATCGGAAGGTGAATTCTATGTGCTGGGCCTCACTGAATCACTTGGATTCCCACCTTCTGCTGTGCTTCG
TGGGACTTGCAGATACTCCAAGCTGTGCCGTGCTGCTCCCAGCGTCGCTGTTCATAGGTAGCTTCCCAGG
AATGCGTCGGCCTGGCATGCTTTGCAGTTTCCAGATCCCTGATGCCTGGTCCTGTGCCTGGTCCCTGAGC
ATCCACGCGTATCACTCTTTCAGTACAGGCTTGTCTCAGCAGGTCCTGTTGACCAACGTGGTGACGGGAC
ACCAGCAGTCATTTGGGACTAGCAGTGATGTCTTGGCCCAGCAGTTTGCAATCATGACTCCTTTGCTGTT
TAATGGCTGTCGCTCTGGGGAGATCTTTGGCATTGATCTGCGCTGTGGAAATCAAGGCAGCGGGTGGAAG
GCCATTTGCCTGTCCCATGATTCAGCAGTGACTTCTCTGCAAATCCTCCAAGATGGCCAATTCCTGGTGT
CATCAGACATGACTGGAACTATCAAGCTGTGGGACTTGAGGGCCACTAAATGTGTAACACAGTACGAAGG
TCATGTGAATAACTCCGCCTACCTACCCGTGCATGTGAACGAAGAAGAAGGAGTCGTGGCGGCCGTGGGC
CAGGACTGCTACACGAGAATCTGGAGCCTCCGTCATGGCCACCTGCTCACAACCATACCCTCCCCATACC
CCGCCTCGGAGAACGACATTCCCAGTGTGGCCTTCTCTTCTCGCCTCGGGGGCTTCCGAGGAGCACCAGG
GCTGCTCATGGCTGTCCGGGAGGACCTTTATTGTTTCTCCTACGGTTTGCCAACTTTCTTGTACAAAGTT
GGCATTATAAGAAAGCATTGCTTATCAATTTGTTGCAACGAACAGGTCACTATCAGTCAAAATAAAATCA
TTATTTGCCATCCAGCTGATATCCCCTATAGTGAGTCGTATTACATGGTCATAGCTGTTTCCTGGCAGCT
CTGGCCCGTGTCTCAAAATCTCTGATGTTACATTGCACAAGATAAAAATATATCATCATGCCTCCTCTAG
ACCAGCCAGGACAGAAATGCCTCGACTTCGCTGCTACCCAAGGTTGCCGGGTGACGCACACCGTGGAAAC
GGATGAAGGCACGAACCCAGTGGACATAAGCCTGTTCGGTTCGTAAGCTGTAATGCAAGTAGCGTATGCG
CTCACGCAACTGGTCCAGAACCTTGACCGAACGCAGCGGTGGTAACGGCGCAGTGGCGGTTTTCATGGCT
TGTTATGACTGTTTTTTTGGGGTACAGTCTATGCCTCGGGCATCCAAGCAGCAAGCGCGTTACGCCGTGG
GTCGATGTTTGATGTTATGGAGCAGCAACGATGTTACGCAGCAGGGCAGTCGCCCTAAAACAAAGTTAAA
CATTATGAGGGAAGCGGTGATCGCCGAAGTATCGACTCAACTATCAGAGGTAGTTGGCGTCATCGAGCGC
CATCTCGAACCGACGTTGCTGGCCGTACATTTGTACGGCTCCGCAGTGGATGGCGGCCTGAAGCCACACA
GTGATATTGATTTGCTGGTTACGGTGACCGTAAGGCTTGATGAAACAACGCGGCGAGCTTTGATCAACGA
CCTTTTGGAAACTTCGGCTTCCCCTGGAGAGAGCGAGATTCTCCGCGCTGTAGAAGTCACCATTGTTGTG
CACGACGACATCATTCCGTGGCGTTATCCAGCTAAGCGCGAACTGCAATTTGGAGAATGGCAGCGCAATG
ACATTCTTGCAGGTATCTTCGAGCCAGCCACGATCGACATTGATCTGGCTATCTTGCTGACAAAAGCAAG
AGAACATAGCGTTGCCTTGGTAGGTCCAGCGGCGGAGGAACTCTTTGATCCGGTTCCTGAACAGGATCTA
TTTGAGGCGCTAAATGAAACCTTAACGCTATGGAACTCGCCGCCCGACTGGGCTGGCGATGAGCGAAATG
TAGTGCTTACGTTGTCCCGCATTTGGTACAGCGCAGTAACCGGCAAAATCGCGCCGAAGGATGTCGCTGC
CGACTGGGCAATGGAGCGCCTGCCGGCCCAGTATCAGCCCGTCATACTTGAAGCTAGACAGGCTTATCTT
GGACAAGAAGAAGATCGCTTGGCCTCGCGCGCAGATCAGTTGGAAGAATTTGTCCACTACGTGAAAGGCG
AGATCACCAAGGTAGTCGGCAAATAACCCTCGAGCCACCCATGACCAAAATCCCTTAACGTGAGTTACGC
GTCGTTCCACTGAGCGTCAGACCCCGTAGAAAAGATCAAAGGATCTTCTTGAGATCCTTTTTTTCTGCGC
GTAATCTGCTGCTTGCAAACAAAAAAACCACCGCTACCAGCGGTGGTTTGTTTGCCGGATCAAGAGCTAC
CAACTCTTTTTCCGAAGGTAACTGGCTTCAGCAGAGCGCAGATACCAAATACTGTTCTTCTAGTGTAGCC
GTAGTTAGGCCACCACTTCAAGAACTCTGTAGCACCGCCTACATACCTCGCTCTGCTAATCCTGTTACCA
GTGGCTGCTGCCAGTGGCGATAAGTCGTGTCTTACCGGGTTGGACTCAAGACGATAGTTACCGGATAAGG
CGCAGCGGTCGGGCTGAACGGGGGGTTCGTGCACACAGCCCAGCTTGGAGCGAACGACCTACACCGAACT
GAGATACCTACAGCGTGAGCTATGAGAAAGCGCCACGCTTCCCGAAGGGAGAAAGGCGGACAGGTATCCG
GTAAGCGGCAGGGTCGGAACAGGAGAGCGCACGAGGGAGCTTCCAGGGGGAAACGCCTGGTATCTTTATA
GTCCTGTCGGGTTTCGCCACCTCTGACTTGAGCGTCGATTTTTGTGATGCTCGTCAGGGGGGCGGAGCCT
ATGGAAAAACGCCAGCAACGCGGCCTTTTTACGGTTCCTGGCCTTTTGCTGGCCTTTTGCTCACATGTTC
TTTCCTGCGTTATCCCCTGATTCTGTGGATAACCGTATTACCGCCTTTGAGTGAGCTGATACCGCTCGCC
GCAGCCGAACGACCGAGCGCAGCGAGTCAGTGAGCGAGGAAGCGGAAGAGCGCCCAATACGCAAACCGCC
TCTCCCCGCGCGTTGGCCGATTCATTAATGCAGCTGGCACGACAGGTTTCCCGACTGGAAAGCGGGCAGT
GAGCGCAACGCAATTAATACGCGTACCGCTAGCCAGGAAGAGTTTGTAGAAACGCAAAAAGGCCATCCGT
CAGGATGGCCTTCTGCTTAGTTTGATGCCTGGCAGTTTATGGCGGGCGTCCTGCCCGCCACCCTCCGGGC
CGTTGCTTCACAACGTTCAAATCCGCTCCCGGCGGATTTGTCCTACTCAGGAGAGCGTTCACCGACAAAC
AACAGATAAAACGAAAGGCCCAGTCTTCCGACTGAGCCTTTCGTTTTATTTGATGCCT
Features (pLannotate 1.2.2; 12 found; start..end, strand, type, name):
     38..74      -  CDS            lacZα (fragment): LacZα fragment of β-galactosidase; lacZ fragment
     91..186     +  protein_bind   attL3: mutant version of attL; recombination site for the Gateway® LR reaction LR Clonase™
    192..1376    +  CDS            DCAF4L2: DC4L2_HUMAN - Also known as WDR21C. Experimental evidence at protein level: Swiss-Prot protein existence level 1. From Homo sapiens (Human).
   1381..1476    -  protein_bind   attL3: mutant version of attL; recombination site for the Gateway® LR reaction LR Clonase™
   1495..1513    -  promoter       T7 promoter: promoter for bacteriophage T7 RNA polymerase
   1703..1726    +  promoter       Pc promoter (fragment): intI1 (promoter lies within the coding sequence); class 1 integron promoter
   1902..1958    +  CDS            GmR (fragment): gentamycin acetyltransferase; aacC1; confers resistance to gentamycin
   1965..2756    +  CDS            SmR: aminoglycoside adenylyltransferase (Murphy, 1985); aadA; confers resistance to spectinomycin and streptomycin
   2849..3437    +  rep_origin     ori: high-copy-number ColE1/pMB1/pBR322/pUC origin of replication
   3620..3712    +  CDS            lacI (fragment): lac repressor; lacI; The lac repressor binds to the lac operator to inhibit transcription in E. coli. This inhibition can be relieved by adding lactose or isopropyl-β-D-thiogalactopyranoside (IPTG).
   3767..3794    -  terminator     rrnB T2 terminator: transcription terminator T2 from the E. coli rrnB gene
   3926..3969    +  terminator     rrnB T1 terminator: Escherichia coli rrnB; transcription terminator T1 from the E. coli rrnB gene
