[The description below was written by a language model from this plasmid's Addgene catalogue record and pLannotate feature annotations shown in this document.]
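Description:
pDONR223_DCAF4L2_p.A79V is a Gateway entry clone built on the Invitrogen pDONR223 backbone, carrying the human DCAF4L2 open reading frame (also known as WDR21C) with an A79V missense substitution. It is a bacterial propagation and shuttling plasmid rather than an expression vector. The record lists no promoter for the insert, and the only promoter annotated nearby is a T7 promoter downstream of the cassette on the opposite strand. The plasmid replicates at high copy in E. coli from a ColE1/pUC-type origin. It is selected with spectinomycin through the aadA (SmR) aminoglycoside adenylyltransferase gene, which sits downstream of a class 1 integron Pc promoter fragment and a remnant of a gentamicin resistance gene. Short lacZα and lacI fragments and the rrnB T1 and T2 terminators are backbone remnants, the terminators serving to insulate the cloning region from read-through transcription.

In the 3,978 nt sequenced record, the DCAF4L2 coding sequence is flanked by two attL recombination sites in opposing orientation. The automated annotation labels both as an attL variant. These sites allow an LR Clonase reaction to move the ORF directionally into any compatible Gateway destination vector. The depositor notes that the clone is in the "open" configuration, with no stop codon immediately after the insert, so the ORF can be read through into C-terminal tags or fusion partners supplied by the destination vector. The plasmid belongs to the Target Accelerator Plasmid Collection, which was assembled for the systematic functional testing of rare cancer-associated variants. It serves as the source clone for building expression constructs that compare this variant allele with the wild-type gene.
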