Addgene plasmid #81408: pDONR223_DCAF4L2_p.A79V
Purpose: Gateway Donor vector containing DCAF4L2 , part of the Target Accelerator Plasmid Collection.
Depositing lab: Jesse Boehm & William Hahn & David Root. Depositing organization: Broad Institute. Publication: Systematic Functional Interrogation of Rare Cancer Variants Identifies Oncogenic Alleles. Kim E, Ilic N, Shrestha Y, Zou L, Kamburov A, Zhu C, Yang X, Lubonja R, Tran N, Nguyen C, Lawrence MS, Piccioni F, Bagul M, Doench JG, Chouinard CR, Wu X, Hogstrom L, Natoli T, Tamayo P, Horn H, Corsello SM, Lage K, Root DE, Subramanian A, Golub TR, Getz G, Boehm JS, Hahn WC. Cancer Discov. 2016 Jul;6(7):714-26. doi: 10.1158/2159-8290.CD-16-0160. Epub 2016 May 4. PubMed 27147599.
Backbone
  Vector backbone: pDONR223
  Backbone manufacturer: Invitrogen
  Backbone size w/o insert (bp): 2790
  Vector type: Gateway Entry vector
Growth in bacteria
  Bacterial resistance: Spectinomycin, 50 μg/mL
  Growth temperature: 37°C
  Growth strain: DH5alpha
  Copy number: High Copy
Gene/Insert
  Gene/Insert name: DCAF4L2
  Species: H. sapiens (human)
  Mutation: A79V
  GenBank ID: NM_152418.3
  Entrez Gene: DCAF4L2 (a.k.a. WDR21C)
  Promoter: None
  Cloning method: Gateway Cloning
  Sequencing primers: 5′ M13pUC-fwd; 3′ M13-Rev
Terms and licenses: Academic/Nonprofit Terms; Industry Terms: Not Available to Industry
Depositor comments: Open state: NO stop codon immediately follows insert
How to cite: pDONR223_DCAF4L2_p.A79V was a gift from Jesse Boehm & William Hahn & David Root (Addgene plasmid # 81408 ; http://n2t.net/addgene:81408 ; RRID:Addgene_81408)
