>Addgene plasmid #81408 | pDONR223_DCAF4L2_p.A79V | depositor partial sequence | sequence record 154727 | Insert sequence
ATGGAGAGCAAAAGACCGCGACTGCTCGAGGAAGCAGACAAGCAGAAAAAGACAGTCAGAGTGGGACTCA
ATGCACCTTCCATGCTACGAAAGAACCAGCTAGGTTTCCTCAGATTCGCCAACTATTGCCGTATAGCTCG
CGAGCTGCGTGTAAGCTGCATGCAGAGGAAAAAGGTCCAGATTCATAGCTGGGATCCCTCCTCTTTGGCA
AGCGACCGATTTAACCGCATACTGGTGAATACCAACACTGACCAGCTCTTCACAGTGAACCAAGTCGAAG
CTGGAGGCTCCAAGTACGGCATCATCACCATGCGAGGCCTGACGACCCCTGAGCTCCGGGTATACCCGCA
CAAAACCCTCTACGTCCCTAATCGGAAGGTGAATTCTATGTGCTGGGCCTCACTGAATCACTTGGATTCC
CACCTTCTGCTGTGCTTCGTGGGACTTGCAGATACTCCAAGCTGTGCCGTGCTGCTCCCAGCGTCGCTGT
TCATAGGTAGCTTCCCAGGAATGCGTCGGCCTGGCATGCTTTGCAGTTTCCAGATCCCTGATGCCTGGTC
CTGTGCCTGGTCCCTGAGCATCCACGCGTATCACTCTTTCAGTACAGGCTTGTCTCAGCAGGTCCTGTTG
ACCAACGTGGTGACGGGACACCAGCAGTCATTTGGGACTAGCAGTGATGTCTTGGCCCAGCAGTTTGCAA
TCATGACTCCTTTGCTGTTTAATGGCTGTCGCTCTGGGGAGATCTTTGGCATTGATCTGCGCTGTGGAAA
TCAAGGCAGCGGGTGGAAGGCCATTTGCCTGTCCCATGATTCAGCAGTGACTTCTCTGCAAATCCTCCAA
GATGGCCAATTCCTGGTGTCATCAGACATGACTGGAACTATCAAGCTGTGGGACTTGAGGGCCACTAAAT
GTGTAACACAGTACGAAGGTCATGTGAATAACTCCGCCTACCTACCCGTGCATGTGAACGAAGAAGAAGG
AGTCGTGGCGGCCGTGGGCCAGGACTGCTACACGAGAATCTGGAGCCTCCGTCATGGCCACCTGCTCACA
ACCATACCCTCCCCATACCCCGCCTCGGAGAACGACATTCCCAGTGTGGCCTTCTCTTCTCGCCTCGGGG
GCTTCCGAGGAGCACCAGGGCTGCTCATGGCTGTCCGGGAGGACCTTTATTGTTTCTCCTACGGT
